>Addgene plasmid #112788 | pTU1-D-spsCD | depositor full sequence | sequence record 212547 | pTU1-D-spsCD sequence 2510 bps
CGTCTCAGAAGAGATGGATATGTTTGATTTGCAGGCGGCCCTCGGACTGTCATCAGCTGAAACGGCTGGA
TGATATGCAGAAACGGAGAGAAGAGATTGCCGGCCGCTATCAAACCGCTTTTCAGCAGATTCCTGGGCTG
ATCACGCCGTTTGTCCATGATGACGGCAGGCACGCCTGGCATCTATATGTTCTGCAAGTTGATGAAAAAA
AGGCCGGGGTTACGCGCAGCGAAATGATTACGGCTTTAAAGGATGAATACAATATCGGCACTAGCGTTCA
TTTTATTCCAGTACACATTCATCCGTATTATCAAAAGCAATTTGGATATAAGGAAGCGGACTTTCCGAAT
GCCATGAATTACTATAAACGAACCCTTTCTCTCCCGCTCTATCCATCAATGTCTGACGATGATGTAGATG
ATGTCATTGAAGCTGTTAGAGAGACGCTGCAGGCTTCCTCGCTCACTGACTCGCTGCGCTCGGTCGTTCG
GCTGCGGCGAGCGGTATCAGCTCACTCAAAGGCGGTAATACGGTTATCCACAGAATCAGGGGATAACGCA
GGAAAGAACATGTGAGCAAAAGGCCAGCAAAAGGCCAGGAACCGTAAAAAGGCCGCGTTGCTGGCGTTTT
TCCATAGGCTCCGCCCCCCTGACGAGCATCACAAAAATCGACGCTCAAGTCAGAGGTGGCGAAACCCGAC
AGGACTATAAAGATACCAGGCGTTTCCCCCTGGAAGCTCCCTCGTGCGCTCTCCTGTTCCGACCCTGCCG
CTTACCGGATACCTGTCCGCCTTTCTCCCTTCGGGAAGCGTGGCGCTTTCTCATAGCTCACGCTGTAGGT
ATCTCAGTTCGGTGTAGGTCGTTCGCTCCAAGCTGGGCTGTGTGCACGAACCCCCCGTTCAGCCCGACCG
CTGCGCCTTATCCGGTAACTATCGTCTTGAGTCCAACCCGGTAAGACACGACTTATCGCCACTGGCAGCA
GCCACTGGTAACAGGATTAGCAGAGCGAGGTATGTAGGCGGTGCTACAGAGTTCTTGAAGTGGTGGCCTA
ACTACGGCTACACTAGAAGGACAGTATTTGGTATCTGCGCTCTGCTGAAGCCAGTTACCTTCGGAAAAAG
AGTTGGTAGCTCTTGATCCGGCAAACAAACCACCGCTGGTAGCGGTGGTTTTTTTGTTTGCAAGCAGCAG
ATTACGCGCAGAAAAAAAGGATCTCAAGAAGATCCTTTGATCTTTTCTACGGGGTCTGACGCTCAGTGGA
ACGAAAACTCACGTTAAGGGATTTTGGTCATGAGATTATCAAAAAGGATCTTCACCTAGATCCTTTTAAA
TTAAAAATGAAGTTTTAAATCAATCTAAAGTATATATGAGTAAACTTGGTCTGACAGTTACCAATGCTTA
ATCAGTGAGGCACCTATCTCAGCGATCTGTCTATTTCGTTCATCCATAGTTGCCTGACTCCCCGTCGTGT
AGATAACTACGATACGGGAGGGCTTACCATCTGGCCCCAGTGCTGCAATGATACCGCGAGAGCCACGCTC
ACCGGCTCCAGATTTATCAGCAATAAACCAGCCAGCCGGAAGGGCCGAGCGCAGAAGTGGTCCTGCAACT
TTATCCGCCTCCATCCAGTCTATTAATTGTTGCCGGGAAGCTAGAGTAAGTAGTTCGCCAGTTAATAGTT
TGCGCAACGTTGTTGCCATTGCTACAGGCATCGTGGTGTCACGCTCGTCGTTTGGTATGGCTTCATTCAG
CTCCGGTTCCCAACGATCAAGGCGAGTTACATGATCCCCCATGTTGTGCAAAAAAGCGGTTAGCTCCTTC
GGTCCTCCGATCGTTGTCAGAAGTAAGTTGGCCGCAGTGTTATCACTCATGGTTATGGCAGCACTGCATA
ATTCTCTTACTGTCATGCCATCCGTAAGATGCTTTTCTGTGACTGGTGAGTACTCAACCAAGTCATTCTG
AGAATAGTGTATGCGGCGACCGAGTTGCTCTTGCCCGGCGTCAATACGGGATAATACCGCGCCACATAGC
AGAACTTTAAAAGTGCTCATCATTGGAAAACGTTCTTCGGGGCGAAAACTCTCAAGGATCTTACCGCTGT
TGAGATCCAGTTCGATGTAACCCACTCGTGCACCCAACTGATCTTCAGCATCTTTTACTTTCACCAGCGT
TTCTGGGTGAGCAAAAACAGGAAGGCAAAATGCCGCAAAAAAGGGAATAAGGGCGACACGGAAATGTTGA
ATACTCATACTCTTCCTTTTTCAATATTATTGAAGCATTTATCAGGGTTATTGTCTCATGAGCGGATACA
TATTTGAATGTATTTAGAAAAATAAACAAATAGGGGTTCCGCGCACATTTCCCCGAAAAGTGCCACCTGA
CGTCTAAGAAACCATTATTATCATGACATTAACCTATAAAAATAGGCGTATCACGAGGCAGAATTTCAGA
TAAAAAAAATCCTTAGCTTTCGCTAAGGATGATTTCTGGAATTCGCGGCCGCTTCTAGAA
Features (pLannotate 1.2.2; 6 found; start..end, strand, type, name):
     51..458     +  CDS            spsC (fragment): SPSC_BACSU - Protein inferred from homology: Swiss-Prot protein existence level 3. From Bacillus subtilis (strain 168).
    629..1217    -  rep_origin     ori: high-copy-number ColE1/pMB1/pBR322/pUC origin of replication
   1388..2248    -  CDS            AmpR: β-lactamase; bla; confers resistance to ampicillin, carbenicillin, and related antibiotics
   2249..2353    -  promoter       AmpR promoter: bla
   2443..2486    -  terminator     bacterial terminator: putative bacterial transcription terminator
   2489..2508    +  misc_feature   BioBrick prefix: BioBrick prefix for parts that start with "ATG"
