>Addgene plasmid #112788 | pTU1-D-spsCD | addgene full sequence | sequence record 218383 | Addgene NGS Result
CGTCTCAGAAGAGATGAATATGTTTGATTTGCAGGCGGCCCTCGGACTTCATCAGCTGAAACGGCTGGAT
GATATGCAGAAACGGAGAGAAGAGATTGCCGGCCGCTATCAAACCGCTTTTCAGCAGATTCCTGGGCTGA
TCACGCCGTTTGTCCATGATGACGGCAGGCACGCCTGGCATCTATATGTTCTGCAAGTTGATGAAAAAAA
GGCCGGGGTTACGCGCAGCGAAATGATTACGGCTTTAAAGGATGAATACAATATCGGCACTAGCGTTCAT
TTTATTCCAGTACACATTCATCCGTATTATCAAAAGCAATTTGGATATAAGGAAGCGGACTTTCCGAATG
CCATGAATTACTATAAACGAACCCTTTCTCTCCCGCTCTATCCATCAATGTCTGACGATGATGTAGATGA
TGTCATTGAAGCTGTTAGAGAGACGCTGCAGGCTTCCTCGCTCACTGACTCGCTGCGCTCGGTCGTTCGG
CTGCGGCGAGCGGTATCAGCTCACTCAAAGGCGGTAATACGGTTATCCACAGAATCAGGGGATAACGCAG
GAAAGAACATGTGAGCAAAAGGCCAGCAAAAGGCCAGGAACCGTAAAAAGGCCGCGTTGCTGGCGTTTTT
CCACAGGCTCCGCCCCCCTGACGAGCATCACAAAAATCGACGCTCAAGTCAGAGGTGGCGAAACCCGACA
GGACTATAAAGATACCAGGCGTTTCCCCCTGGAAGCTCCCTCGTGCGCTCTCCTGTTCCGACCCTGCCGC
TTACCGGATACCTGTCCGCCTTTCTCCCTTCGGGAAGCGTGGCGCTTTCTCATAGCTCACGCTGTAGGTA
TCTCAGTTCGGTGTAGGTCGTTCGCTCCAAGCTGGGCTGTGTGCACGAACCCCCCGTTCAGCCCGACCGC
TGCGCCTTATCCGGTAACTATCGTCTTGAGTCCAACCCGGTAAGACACGACTTATCGCCACTGGCAGCAG
CCACTGGTAACAGGATTAGCAGAGCGAGGTATGTAGGCGGTGCTACAGAGTTCTTGAAGTGGTGGCCTAA
CTACGGCTACACTAGAAGAACAGTATTTGGTATCTGCGCTCTGCTGAAGCCAGTTACCTTCGGAAAAAGA
GTTGGTAGCTCTTGATCCGGCAAACAAACCACCGCTGGTAGCGGTGGTTTTTTTGTTTGCAAGCAGCAGA
TTACGCGCAGAAAAAAAGGATCTCAAGAAGATCCTTTGATCTTTTCTACGGGGTCTGACGCTCAGTGGAA
CGAAAACTCACGTTAAGGGATTTTGGTCATGAGATTATCAAAAAGGATCTTCACCTAGATCCTTTTAAAT
TAAAAATGAAGTTTTAAATCAATCTAAAGTATATATGAGTAAACTTGGTCTGACAGTTACCAATGCTTAA
TCAGTGAGGCACCTATCTCAGCGATCTGTCTATTTCGTTCATCCATAGTTGCCTGACTCCCCGTCGTGTA
GATAACTACGATACGGGAGGGCTTACCATCTGGCCCCAGTGCTGCAATGATACCGCGAGAGCCACGCTCA
CCGGCTCCAGATTTATCAGCAATAAACCAGCCAGCCGGAAGGGCCGAGCGCAGAAGTGGTCCTGCAACTT
TATCCGCCTCCATCCAGTCTATTAATTGTTGCCGGGAAGCTAGAGTAAGTAGTTCGCCAGTTAATAGTTT
GCGCAACGTTGTTGCCATTGCTACAGGCATCGTGGTGTCACGCTCGTCGTTTGGTATGGCTTCATTCAGC
TCCGGTTCCCAACGATCAAGGCGAGTTACATGATCCCCCATGTTGTGCAAAAAAGCGGTTAGCTCCTTCG
GTCCTCCGATCGTTGTCAGAAGTAAGTTGGCCGCAGTGTTATCACTCATGGTTATGGCAGCACTGCATAA
TTCTCTTACTGTCATGCCATCCGTAAGATGCTTTTCTGTGACTGGTGAGTACTCAACCAAGTCATTCTGA
GAATAGTGTATGCGGCGACCGAGTTGCTCTTGCCCGGCGTCAATACGGGATAATACCGCGCCACATAGCA
GAACTTTAAAAGTGCTCATCATTGGAAAACGTTCTTCGGGGCGAAAACTCTCAAGGATCTTACCGCTGTT
GAGATCCAGTTCGATGTAACCCACTCGTGCACCCAACTGATCTTCAGCATCTTTTACTTTCACCAGCGTT
TCTGGGTGAGCAAAAACAGGAAGGCAAAATGCCGCAAAAAAGGGAATAAGGGCGACACGGAAATGTTGAA
TACTCATACTCTTCCTTTTTCAATATTATTGAAGCATTTATCAGGGTTATTGTCTCATGAGCGGATACAT
ATTTGAATGTATTTAGAAAAATAAACAAATAGGGGTTCCGCGCACATTTCCCCGAAAAGTGCCACCTGAC
GTCTAAGAAACCATTATTATCATGACATTAACCTATAAAAATAGGCGTATCACGAGGCAGAATTTCAGAT
AAAAAAAATCCTTAGCTTTCGCTAAGGATGATTTCTGGAATTCGCGGCCGCTTCTAGAA
Features (pLannotate 1.2.2; 6 found; start..end, strand, type, name):
     14..457     +  CDS            spsC (fragment): SPSC_BACSU - Protein inferred from homology: Swiss-Prot protein existence level 3. From Bacillus subtilis (strain 168).
    628..1216    -  rep_origin     ori: high-copy-number ColE1/pMB1/pBR322/pUC origin of replication
   1387..2247    -  CDS            AmpR: β-lactamase; bla; confers resistance to ampicillin, carbenicillin, and related antibiotics
   2248..2352    -  promoter       AmpR promoter: bla
   2442..2485    -  terminator     bacterial terminator: putative bacterial transcription terminator
   2488..2507    +  misc_feature   BioBrick prefix: BioBrick prefix for parts that start with "ATG"
