[The description below was written by a language model from this plasmid's Addgene catalogue record and pLannotate feature annotations shown in this document.]
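Description:
pTU1-D-spsCD is a small, high-copy E. coli cloning plasmid from the BacilloFlex modular DNA assembly toolkit for Bacillus subtilis synthetic biology. It is built on the iGEM BioBrick backbone pSB1A2 and is maintained through a ColE1/pUC-type origin of replication, with selection by ampicillin via the β-lactamase gene (AmpR) driven by its native bla promoter. The backbone also retains a putative bacterial transcription terminator and a BioBrick prefix sequence next to the insert position. No Bacillus replication origin or Bacillus-selectable marker is annotated, so the plasmid appears to serve as a part-storage vector in E. coli rather than as a replicating Bacillus vector.

The payload is a short insert named spsCD, listed as 369 bp and cloned between BsmBI sites. BsmBI is a type IIS enzyme, commonly used in Golden Gate-style hierarchical assembly. Feature annotation identifies the insert region as a fragment of the B. subtilis 168 spsC coding sequence, a gene involved in spore coat polysaccharide synthesis. The fragment is not intended for expression: no promoter or ribosome binding site is annotated upstream of it, and the catalogue describes it as a downstream homology arm. In that role it would be combined with other toolkit parts, presumably including a matching upstream arm, to flank a cargo cassette and direct its integration into the sps locus of the B. subtilis chromosome by homologous recombination.

The two sequence records (about 2.5 kb each) agree closely in layout. This total is slightly smaller than the sum of the listed backbone and insert sizes, presumably because backbone sequence was replaced during cloning.
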