Addgene plasmid #112788: pTU1-D-spsCD
Purpose: Downstream homology arm, SpsC is involved in spore coat polysaccharide synthesis
Depositing lab: Chris French. Depositing organization: University of Edinburgh. Publication: BacilloFlex: A modular DNA assembly toolkit for Bacillus subtilis synthetic biology. Wicke N, Radford D, Verrone V, Wipat A, French CE. bioRxiv 185108 10.1101/185108.
Backbone
  Vector backbone: pSB1A2
  Backbone manufacturer: iGEM
  Backbone size w/o insert (bp): 2532
  Vector type: Bacterial Expression
Growth in bacteria
  Bacterial resistance: Ampicillin, 100 μg/mL
  Growth temperature: 37°C
  Growth strain: DH5alpha
  Copy number: High Copy
Gene/Insert
  Gene/Insert name: spsCD
  Species: Synthetic
  Insert size (bp): 369
  Cloning method: Restriction Enzyme; 5′ cloning site BsmB1 (unknown if destroyed); 3′ cloning site BsmB1 (unknown if destroyed)
Terms and licenses: Academic/Nonprofit Terms; Industry Terms: Not Available to Industry
Depositor comments: Please visit https://www.biorxiv.org/content/early/2017/09/06/185108 for bioRxiv preprint.
How to cite: pTU1-D-spsCD was a gift from Chris French (Addgene plasmid # 112788 ; http://n2t.net/addgene:112788 ; RRID:Addgene_112788)
